Addgene plasmid #92427: FKBP-Stx4-mCitrine
Purpose: Expression of syntaxin-4 N-terminally conjugated to FKBP and C-terminally conjugated to mCitrine.
Depositing lab: Geert van den Bogaart. Depositing organization: Radboud University Nijmegen Medical Centre. Publication: Fluorescence lifetime imaging microscopy reveals rerouting of SNARE trafficking driving dendritic cell activation. Verboogen DRJ, Gonzalez Mancha N, Ter Beest M, van den Bogaart G. Elife. 2017 May 19;6. pii: e23525. doi: 10.7554/eLife.23525. PubMed 28524818.
Backbone
  Vector backbone: pmCitrine-N1
  Backbone manufacturer: Van den Bogaart lab
  Vector type: Mammalian Expression
Growth in bacteria
  Bacterial resistance: Kanamycin, 50 μg/mL
  Growth temperature: 37°C
  Growth strain: DH5alpha
  Copy number: High Copy
Gene/Insert
  Gene/Insert name: Stx4 (alt name: syntaxin 4, syntaxin-4)
  Species: R. norvegicus (rat)
  GenBank ID: NM_031125.1
  Entrez Gene: Stx4 (a.k.a. Stx4a)
  Promoter: CMV
  Tag / fusion protein: mCitrine (C terminal on insert); FKBP (FK506 binding protein 12); allows for heterodimerization with FRB by rapamycin (N terminal on insert)
  Cloning method: Restriction Enzyme; 5′ cloning site EcoRI (not destroyed); 3′ cloning site BamHI (not destroyed)
  Sequencing primers: 5′ TAACAACTCCGCCCCATT; 3′ GTCCAGCTCGACCAGGATGGG
Terms and licenses: Academic/Nonprofit Terms; Industry Terms: Not Available to Industry
How to cite: FKBP-Stx4-mCitrine was a gift from Geert van den Bogaart (Addgene plasmid # 92427 ; http://n2t.net/addgene:92427 ; RRID:Addgene_92427)
