[The description below was written by a language model from this plasmid's Addgene catalogue record and pLannotate feature annotations shown in this document.]
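Description:
FKBP-Stx4-mCitrine is a 6.0 kb mammalian expression plasmid built on the pmCitrine-N1 backbone, an N1-type vector in which the insert is placed upstream of, and in frame with, the fluorescent protein. It replicates in E. coli from a high-copy ColE1/pUC-type origin and is selected with kanamycin. The single NeoR/KanR (Tn5 aminoglycoside phosphotransferase) gene is driven by tandem bacterial (bla) and SV40 early promoters and ends in an HSV TK polyadenylation signal, so the same marker can also confer G418 resistance in mammalian cells. An f1 origin is present as well. The short annotated fragments of SV40 large T antigen, ble and the bGH poly(A) signal appear to be small backbone sequence matches rather than functional elements.

The payload is a single open reading frame under the human CMV immediate-early enhancer and promoter, terminated by the SV40 poly(A) signal. It encodes human FKBP12 (FKBP1A) at the N-terminus, followed by rat syntaxin-4 (Stx4, cloned between EcoRI and BamHI sites that remain intact), followed by the yellow fluorescent protein mCitrine at the C-terminus, with short stretches of residual multiple cloning site between the modules. Syntaxin-4 is a plasma membrane t-SNARE involved in docking and fusion of transport vesicles. The FKBP domain allows rapamycin-induced heterodimerization with an FRB-tagged partner, so the SNARE can be inducibly brought together with another protein. mCitrine reports the location of the fusion and can be used in fluorescence-based interaction measurements. The associated publication used fluorescence lifetime imaging microscopy to study SNARE trafficking during dendritic cell activation, which fits the use of this construct for imaging syntaxin-4 in transfected mammalian cells.
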