Features (pLannotate 1.2.2; 18 found; start..end, strand, type, name):
     61..364     +  enhancer       CMV enhancer: human cytomegalovirus immediate early enhancer
    365..568     +  promoter       CMV promoter: human cytomegalovirus (CMV) immediate early promoter
    591..618     +  misc_feature   MCS (fragment): multiple cloning site
    624..947     +  CDS            FKBP1A: FKB1A_HUMAN - Also known as FKBP1, FKBP12. Experimental evidence at protein level: Swiss-Prot protein existence level 1. Keeps in an inactive conformation TGFBR1, the TGF-beta type I serine/threonine kinase receptor, preventing TGF-beta receptor activation in absence of ligand. Recruits SMAD7 to ACVR1B which prevents the association of SMAD2 and SMAD3 with the activin receptor complex, thereby blocking the activin signal. May modulate the RYR1 calcium channel activity. PPIases accelerate the folding of proteins. It catalyzes the cis-trans isomerization of proline imidic peptide bonds in oligop
    994..1015    +  misc_feature   MCS (fragment): multiple cloning site
   1023..1916    +  CDS            Stx4: STX4_RAT - Also known as Stx4a. Experimental evidence at protein level: Swiss-Prot protein existence level 1. Plasma membrane t-SNARE that mediates docking of transport vesicles. Necessary for the translocation of SLC2A4 from intracellular vesicles to the plasma membrane. Together with STXB3 and VAMP2, may also play a role in docking/fusion of intracellular GLUT4-containing vesicles with the cell surface in adipocytes (By similarity). May also play a role in docking of synaptic vesicles at presynaptic active zones. From Rattus norvegicus (Rat).
   1923..1939    +  misc_feature   MCS (fragment): multiple cloning site
   1953..2669    +  CDS            mCitrine: mCitrine is a basic (constitutively fluorescent) yellow fluorescent protein published in 2001, derived from Aequorea victoria.
   2688..2771    +  CDS            large T antigen (fragment): large T antigen from SV40 (simian virus 40)
   2794..2915    +  polyA_signal   SV40 poly(A) signal: SV40 polyadenylation signal
   2949..3377    -  rep_origin     f1 ori (sequence partly withheld): f1 bacteriophage origin of replication; arrow indicates direction of (+) strand synthesis
   3404..3508    +  promoter       AmpR promoter: bla
   3510..3867    +  promoter       SV40 promoter: SV40 enhancer and early promoter
   3902..4696    +  CDS            NeoR/KanR: aminoglycoside phosphotransferase from Tn5; aph(3')-II (or nptII); confers resistance to neomycin, kanamycin, and G418 (Geneticin®)
   4717..4869    +  CDS            ble (fragment): BLE_KLEPN - Experimental evidence at protein level: Swiss-Prot protein existence level 1. Binding protein with a strong affinity to the bleomycin family of antibiotics. Binds to CL990; an antimitotic-antibiotic compound. From Klebsiella pneumoniae.
   4928..4975    +  polyA_signal   HSV TK poly(A) signal: herpes simplex virus thymidine kinase polyadenylation signal (Cole and Stacy, 1985)
   5066..5082    -  polyA_signal   bGH poly(A) signal (fragment): bovine growth hormone polyadenylation signal
   5304..5892    +  rep_origin     ori: high-copy-number ColE1/pMB1/pBR322/pUC origin of replication
>Addgene plasmid #92427 | FKBP-Stx4-mCitrine | addgene full sequence | sequence record 182519 | Addgene NGS Result
TAGTTATTAATAGTAATCAATTACGGGGTCATTAGTTCATAGCCCATATATGGAGTTCCGCGTTACATAA
CTTACGGTAAATGGCCCGCCTGGCTGACCGCCCAACGACCCCCGCCCATTGACGTCAATAATGACGTATG
TTCCCATAGTAACGCCAATAGGGACTTTCCATTGACGTCAATGGGTGGAGTATTTACGGTAAACTGCCCA
CTTGGCAGTACATCAAGTGTATCATATGCCAAGTACGCCCCCTATTGACGTCAATGACGGTAAATGGCCC
GCCTGGCATTATGCCCAGTACATGACCTTATGGGACTTTCCTACTTGGCAGTACATCTACGTATTAGTCA
TCGCTATTACCATGGTGATGCGGTTTTGGCAGTACATCAATGGGCGTGGATAGCGGTTTGACTCACGGGG
ATTTCCAAGTCTCCACCCCATTGACGTCAATGGGAGTTTGTTTTGGCACCAAAATCAACGGGACTTTCCA
AAATGTCGTAACAACTCCGCCCCATTGACGCAAATGGGCGGTAGGCGTGTACGGTGGGAGGTCTATATAA
GCAGAGCTGGTTTAGTGAACCGTCAGATCCGCTAGCGCTACCGGACTCAGATCTCGAGGCACCATGGGCG
TGCAGGTGGAGACCATCAGCCCCGGCGACGGCCGCACCTTCCCCAAGCGCGGCCAGACCTGCGTGGTGCA
CTACACCGGCATGCTGGAGGACGGCAAGAAGTTCGACAGCAGCCGCGACCGCAACAAGCCCTTCAAGTTC
ATGCTGGGCAAGCAGGAGGTGATCCGCGGCTGGGAGGAGGGCGTGGCCCAGATGAGCGTGGGCCAGCGCG
CCAAGCTGACCATCAGCCCCGACTACGCCTACGGCGCCACCGGCCACCCCGGCATCATCCCCCCCCACGC
CACCCTGGTGTTCGACGTGGAGCTGCTGAAGCTGGAGTCTGGTGGCGGTGGCTCGGGCGGAGGTGGGTCG
GGTGGCGGCGGAAGAATTCTGCAGTCGACGGTACCCGCCACCATGCGCGACAGGACCCATGAGTTGAGGC
AGGGGGATAACATCTCAGACGATGAAGATGAGGTTCGAGTCGCGTTGGTGGTGCACTCAGGTGCCGCCCG
GCTGAGCAGCCCGGACGACGAGTTCTTCCAGAAGGTGCAGACAATTCGGCAGACTATGGCCAAACTGGAG
AGTAAAGTCCGGGAGTTGGAGAAACAGCAGGTCACCATTCTGGCCACGCCTCTTCCCGAGGAGAGCATGA
AGCAGGGCCTGCAGAACCTGCGAGAGGAGATCAAACAGCTGGGGAGAGAAGTCCGGGCACAGCTAAAAGC
CATAGAGCCCCAGAAGGAAGAAGCTGATGAGAATTATAATTCAGTCAACACAAGAATGAAGAAAACCCAG
CATGGGGTCCTGTCCCAGCAGTTTGTGGAGCTCATCAACAAGTGTAACTCAATGCAGTCCGAGTACCGAG
AGAAGAACGTAGAGCGCATTCGGCGGCAGCTGAAGATCACCAATGCTGGAATGGTGTCTGACGAGGAACT
GGAGCAGATGCTGGACAGTGGGCAGAGTGAGGTGTTTGTGTCTAATATACTGAAGGACACACAGGTGACC
CGGCAGGCCCTGAATGAGATCTCTGCGCGACACAGTGAGATCCAGCAGTTGGAGCGCAGCATCCGTGAAC
TCCATGAGATCTTCACTTTTCTAGCTACCGAGGTGGAGATGCAGGGAGAGATGATCAATCGTATCGAAAA
GAACATTCTGAGCTCAGCAGACTATGTGGAACGTGGGCAAGAACATGTCAAGATAGCGCTAGAGAATCAG
AAGAAGGCGAGGAAGAAAAAGGTCATGATTGCCATCTGTGTTTCTGTCACTGTTCTCATCTTGGCTGTCA
TCATTGGCATCACCATAACCGTTGGATTGGTTCCGCGGGCCCGGGATCCACCCGTGGCCACCATGGTGAG
CAAGGGCGAGGAGCTGTTCACCGGCGTGGTGCCCATCCTGGTGGAGCTGGACGGCGACGTGAACGGCCAC
AAGTTCAGCGTGAGCGGCGAGGGCGAGGGCGACGCCACCTACGGCAAGCTGACCCTGAAGTTCATCTGCA
CCACCGGCAAGCTGCCCGTGCCCTGGCCCACCCTGGTGACCACCTTCGGCTACGGCCTGATGTGCTTCGC
CCGCTACCCCGACCACATGAAGCAGCACGACTTCTTCAAGAGCGCCATGCCCGAGGGCTACGTGCAGGAG
CGCACCATCTTCTTCAAGGACGACGGCAACTACAAGACCCGCGCCGAGGTGAAGTTCGAGGGCGACACCC
TGGTGAACCGCATCGAGCTGAAGGGCATCGACTTCAAGGAGGACGGCAACATCCTGGGCCACAAGCTGGA
GTACAACTACAACAGCCACAACGTGTACATCATGGCCGACAAGCAGAAGAACGGCATCAAGGTGAACTTC
AAGATCCGCCACAACATCGAGGACGGCAGCGTGCAGCTGGCCGACCACTACCAGCAGAACACCCCCATCG
GCGACGGCCCCGTGCTGCTGCCCGACAACCACTACCTGAGCTACCAGAGCAAGCTGAGCAAGGACCCCAA
CGAGAAGCGCGACCACATGGTGCTGCTGGAGTTCGTGACCGCCGCCGGCATCACCCTGGGCATGGACGAG
CTGTACAAGTAAGCGGCCGCGACTCTAGATCATAATCAGCCATACCACATTTGTAGAGGTTTTACTTGCT
TTAAAAAACCTCCCACACCTCCCCCTGAACCTGAAACATAAAATGAATGCAATTGTTGTTGTTAACTTGT
TTATTGCAGCTTATAATGGTTACAAATAAAGCAATAGCATCACAAATTTCACAAATAAAGCATTTTTTTC
ACTGCATTCTAGTTGTGGTTTGTCCAAACTCATCAATGTATCTTAAGGCGTAAATTGTAAGCGTTAATAT
TTTGTTAAAATTCGCGTTAAATTTTTGTTAAATCAGCTCATTTTTTAACCAATAGGCCGAAATCGGCAAA
ATCCCTTATAAATCAAAAGAATAGACCGAGATAGGGT
[37 nt withheld, positions 3048-3084]
AAAGAACGTGGACTCCAACGTCAAAGG
[49 nt withheld, positions 3112-3160]
T
[91 nt withheld, positions 3162-3252]
G
[124 nt withheld, positions 3254-3377]
CAGGTGGCACTTTTCGGGGAAATGTGCGCGGAACCCCTATTTGTTTATTTTTCTAAATACATTCAAATAT
GTATCCGCTCATGAGACAATAACCCTGATAAATGCTTCAATAATATTGAAAAAGGAAGAGTCCTGAGGCG
GAAAGAACCAGCTGTGGAATGTGTGTCAGTTAGGGTGTGGAAAGTCCCCAGGCTCCCCAGCAGGCAGAAG
TATGCAAAGCATGCATCTCAATTAGTCAGCAACCAGGTGTGGAAAGTCCCCAGGCTCCCCAGCAGGCAGA
AGTATGCAAAGCATGCATCTCAATTAGTCAGCAACCATAGTCCCGCCCCTAACTCCGCCCATCCCGCCCC
TAACTCCGCCCAGTTCCGCCCATTCTCCGCCCCATGGCTGACTAATTTTTTTTATTTATGCAGAGGCCGA
GGCCGCCTCGGCCTCTGAGCTATTCCAGAAGTAGTGAGGAGGCTTTTTTGGAGGCCTAGGCTTTTGCAAA
GATCGATCAAGAGACAGGATGAGGATCGTTTCGCATGATTGAACAAGATGGATTGCACGCAGGTTCTCCG
GCCGCTTGGGTGGAGAGGCTATTCGGCTATGACTGGGCACAACAGACAATCGGCTGCTCTGATGCCGCCG
TGTTCCGGCTGTCAGCGCAGGGGCGCCCGGTTCTTTTTGTCAAGACCGACCTGTCCGGTGCCCTGAATGA
ACTGCAAGACGAGGCAGCGCGGCTATCGTGGCTGGCCACGACGGGCGTTCCTTGCGCAGCTGTGCTCGAC
GTTGTCACTGAAGCGGGAAGGGACTGGCTGCTATTGGGCGAAGTGCCGGGGCAGGATCTCCTGTCATCTC
ACCTTGCTCCTGCCGAGAAAGTATCCATCATGGCTGATGCAATGCGGCGGCTGCATACGCTTGATCCGGC
TACCTGCCCATTCGACCACCAAGCGAAACATCGCATCGAGCGAGCACGTACTCGGATGGAAGCCGGTCTT
GTCGATCAGGATGATCTGGACGAAGAGCATCAGGGGCTCGCGCCAGCCGAACTGTTCGCCAGGCTCAAGG
CGAGCATGCCCGACGGCGAGGATCTCGTCGTGACCCATGGCGATGCCTGCTTGCCGAATATCATGGTGGA
AAATGGCCGCTTTTCTGGATTCATCGACTGTGGCCGGCTGGGTGTGGCGGACCGCTATCAGGACATAGCG
TTGGCTACCCGTGATATTGCTGAAGAGCTTGGCGGCGAATGGGCTGACCGCTTCCTCGTGCTTTACGGTA
TCGCCGCTCCCGATTCGCAGCGCATCGCCTTCTATCGCCTTCTTGACGAGTTCTTCTGAGCGGGACTCTG
GGGTTCGAAATGACCGACCAAGCGACGCCCAACCTGCCATCACGAGATTTCGATTCCACCGCCGCCTTCT
ATGAAAGGTTGGGCTTCGGAATCGTTTTCCGGGACGCCGGCTGGATGATCCTCCAGCGCGGGGATCTCAT
GCTGGAGTTCTTCGCCCACCCTAGGGGGAGGCTAACTGAAACACGGAAGGAGACAATACCGGAAGGAACC
CGCGCTATGACGGCAATAAAAAGACAGAATAAAACGCACGGTGTTGGGTCGTTTGTTCATAAACGCGGGG
TTCGGTCCCAGGGCTGGCACTCTGTCGATACCCCACCGAGACCCCATTGGGGCCAATACGCCCGCGTTTC
TTCCTTTTCCCCACCCCACCCCCCAAGTTCGGGTGAAGGCCCAGGGCTCGCAGCCAACGTCGGGGCGGCA
GGCCCTGCCATAGCCTCAGGTTACTCATATATACTTTAGATTGATTTAAAACTTCATTTTTAATTTAAAA
GGATCTAGGTGAAGATCCTTTTTGATAATCTCATGACCAAAATCCCTTAACGTGAGTTTTCGTTCCACTG
AGCGTCAGACCCCGTAGAAAAGATCAAAGGATCTTCTTGAGATCCTTTTTTTCTGCGCGTAATCTGCTGC
TTGCAAACAAAAAAACCACCGCTACCAGCGGTGGTTTGTTTGCCGGATCAAGAGCTACCAACTCTTTTTC
CGAAGGTAACTGGCTTCAGCAGAGCGCAGATACCAAATACTGTTCTTCTAGTGTAGCCGTAGTTAGGCCA
CCACTTCAAGAACTCTGTAGCACCGCCTACATACCTCGCTCTGCTAATCCTGTTACCAGTGGCTGCTGCC
AGTGGCGATAAGTCGTGTCTTACCGGGTTGGACTCAAGACGATAGTTACCGGATAAGGCGCAGCGGTCGG
GCTGAACGGGGGGTTCGTGCACACAGCCCAGCTTGGAGCGAACGACCTACACCGAACTGAGATACCTACA
GCGTGAGCTATGAGAAAGCGCCACGCTTCCCGAAGGGAGAAAGGCGGACAGGTATCCGGTAAGCGGCAGG
GTCGGAACAGGAGAGCGCACGAGGGAGCTTCCAGGGGGAAACGCCTGGTATCTTTATAGTCCTGTCGGGT
TTCGCCACCTCTGACTTGAGCGTCGATTTTTGTGATGCTCGTCAGGGGGGCGGAGCCTATGGAAAAACGC
CAGCAACGCGGCCTTTTTACGGTTCCTGGCCTTTTGCTGGCCTTTTGCTCACATGTTCTTTCCTGCGTTA
TCCCCTGATTCTGTGGATAACCGTATTACCGCCATGCAT
